Addgene plasmid #106097: px458_2A_GFP_sgRNA_TIA1
Purpose: CRISPR knockout. Expresses Cas9, EGFP, and sgRNA targeting TIA1
Depositing lab: Thomas Tuschl. Depositing organization: Rockefeller University. Publication: The TIA1 RNA-Binding Protein Family Regulates EIF2AK2-Mediated Stress Response and Cell Cycle Progression. Meyer C, Garzia A, Mazzola M, Gerstberger S, Molina H, Tuschl T. Mol Cell. 2018 Feb 15;69(4):622-635.e6. doi: 10.1016/j.molcel.2018.01.011. PubMed 29429924.
Backbone
  Vector backbone: px458
  Vector type: CRISPR
Growth in bacteria
  Bacterial resistance: Ampicillin, 100 μg/mL
  Growth temperature: 37°C
  Growth strain: DH5alpha
  Copy number: Unknown
Gene/Insert
  Gene/Insert name: gRNA TIA1
  gRNA/shRNA sequence: AGTTTTTACAAGGTCCAATC
  Species: H. sapiens (human)
  Cloning method: Restriction Enzyme; 5′ cloning site unknown (unknown if destroyed); 3′ cloning site unknown (unknown if destroyed)
Terms and licenses: Academic/Nonprofit Terms; Industry Terms: Not Available to Industry
How to cite: px458_2A_GFP_sgRNA_TIA1 was a gift from Thomas Tuschl (Addgene plasmid # 106097 ; http://n2t.net/addgene:106097 ; RRID:Addgene_106097)
