[The description below was written by a language model from this plasmid's Addgene catalogue record and pLannotate feature annotations shown in this document.]
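Description:
px458_2A_GFP_sgRNA_TIA1 is an all-in-one CRISPR knockout plasmid built on the px458 backbone for expression in mammalian cells. It delivers Streptococcus pyogenes Cas9, an EGFP reporter and a single guide RNA directed against human TIA1. It is propagated in E. coli through a high-copy ColE1/pUC-type origin and selected with ampicillin via the β-lactamase gene and its own promoter. A filamentous-phage origin is also present, annotated as f1 in one sequence record and M13 in the other. Both records, a repository sequencing result and the depositor's sequence, are about 9.3 kb, differ by a single nucleotide in length and give essentially the same feature map.

Two expression units make up the payload. A human U6 RNA polymerase III promoter drives the guide RNA: the TIA1-specific spacer sits in the short unannotated gap between the promoter and the S. pyogenes gRNA scaffold, and a partial second scaffold copy follows it. Downstream, a hybrid promoter composed of the CMV enhancer, the chicken β-actin promoter and a hybrid intron drives Cas9. The annotation software splits Cas9 into N- and C-terminal portions, but these are contiguous and form one full-length coding region. Cas9 ends in a nucleoplasmin nuclear localization signal and is followed by EGFP, with a bGH polyadenylation signal terminating the transcript. The plasmid name indicates a 2A peptide linking Cas9 and EGFP, which would fit the unannotated gap between them and allow both proteins to be made from one transcript. A single AAV2 ITR lies after the cassette, which is not enough for AAV packaging. EGFP fluorescence can be used to identify or sort transfected cells when generating TIA1 knockout lines. The cloning sites used for the guide are not recorded.
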