Features (pLannotate 1.2.2; 19 found; start..end, strand, type, name):
      1..241     +  promoter       U6 promoter: RNA polymerase III promoter for human U6 snRNA
    271..346     +  misc_RNA       gRNA scaffold: guide RNA scaffold for the Streptococcus pyogenes CRISPR/Cas9 system
    353..396     +  misc_RNA       gRNA scaffold (fragment): guide RNA scaffold for the Streptococcus pyogenes CRISPR/Cas9 system
    443..728     +  enhancer       CMV enhancer: human cytomegalovirus immediate early enhancer; contains an 18-bp deletion relative to the standard CMV enhancer
    730..1007    +  promoter       chicken β-actin promoter: No description available
   1008..1236    +  intron         hybrid intron: hybrid between chicken β-actin (CBA) and minute virus of mice (MMV) introns (Gray et al., 2011)
   1374..2975    +  CDS            Cas9(N): N-terminal portion of Streptococcus pyogenes Cas9 (Zetsche et al., 2015)
   2976..5474    +  CDS            Cas9(C): C-terminal portion of Streptococcus pyogenes Cas9 (Zetsche et al., 2015)
   5475..5522    +  CDS            nucleoplasmin NLS: bipartite nuclear localization signal from nucleoplasmin
   5592..6305    +  CDS            EGFP: EGFP is a basic (constitutively fluorescent) green fluorescent protein published in 1996, derived from Aequorea victoria. It is reported to be a rapidly-maturing weak dimer with moderate acid sensitivity.
   6339..6450    +  polyA_signal   bGH poly(A) signal: bovine growth hormone polyadenylation signal
   6555..6695    +  repeat_region  AAV2 ITR: inverted terminal repeat of adeno-associated virus serotype 2 inverted
   6700..6751    -  misc_feature   bom (fragment): basis of mobility region from pBR322
   6770..7150    +  rep_origin     M13 ori (sequence partly withheld): M13 bacteriophage origin of replication; arrow indicates direction of (+) strand synthesis
   7226..7275    -  misc_feature   bom (fragment): basis of mobility region from pBR322
   7377..7412    -  CDS            rop (fragment): Rop protein, which maintains plasmids at low copy number; rop
   7507..7611    +  promoter       AmpR promoter: bla
   7612..8472    +  CDS            AmpR: β-lactamase; bla; confers resistance to ampicillin, carbenicillin, and related antibiotics
   8643..9231    +  rep_origin     ori: high-copy-number ColE1/pMB1/pBR322/pUC origin of replication
>Addgene plasmid #106097 | px458_2A_GFP_sgRNA_TIA1 | depositor full sequence | sequence record 200900 | px458_2A_GFP_sgRNA_TIA1 sequence 9292 bps
GAGGGCCTATTTCCCATGATTCCTTCATATTTGCATATACGATACAAGGCTGTTAGAGAGATAATTGGAA
TTAATTTGACTGTAAACACAAAGATATTAGTACAAAATACGTGACGTAGAAAGTAATAATTTCTTGGGTA
GTTTGCAGTTTTAAAATTATGTTTTAAAATGGACTATCATATGCTTACCGTAACTTGAAAGTATTTCGAT
TTCTTGGCTTTATATATCTTGTGGAAAGGACGAAACACCGAGTTTTTACAAGGTCCAATCGTTTTAGAGC
TAGAAATAGCAAGTTAAAATAAGGCTAGTCCGTTATCAACTTGAAAAAGTGGCACCGAGTCGGTGCTTTT
TTGTTTTAGAGCTAGAAATAGCAAGTTAAAATAAGGCTAGTCCGTTTTTAGCGCGTGCGCCAATTCTGCA
GACAAATGGCTCTAGAGGTACCCGTTACATAACTTACGGTAAATGGCCCGCCTGGCTGACCGCCCAACGA
CCCCCGCCCATTGACGTCAATAGTAACGCCAATAGGGACTTTCCATTGACGTCAATGGGTGGAGTATTTA
CGGTAAACTGCCCACTTGGCAGTACATCAAGTGTATCATATGCCAAGTACGCCCCCTATTGACGTCAATG
ACGGTAAATGGCCCGCCTGGCATTGTGCCCAGTACATGACCTTATGGGACTTTCCTACTTGGCAGTACAT
CTACGTATTAGTCATCGCTATTACCATGGTCGAGGTGAGCCCCACGTTCTGCTTCACTCTCCCCATCTCC
CCCCCCTCCCCACCCCCAATTTTGTATTTATTTATTTTTTAATTATTTTGTGCAGCGATGGGGGCGGGGG
GGGGGGGGGGGCGCGCGCCAGGCGGGGCGGGGCGGGGCGAGGGGCGGGGCGGGGCGAGGCGGAGAGGTGC
GGCGGCAGCCAATCAGAGCGGCGCGCTCCGAAAGTTTCCTTTTATGGCGAGGCGGCGGCGGCGGCGGCCC
TATAAAAAGCGAAGCGCGCGGCGGGCGGGAGTCGCTGCGACGCTGCCTTCGCCCCGTGCCCCGCTCCGCC
GCCGCCTCGCGCCGCCCGCCCCGGCTCTGACTGACCGCGTTACTCCCACAGGTGAGCGGGCGGGACGGCC
CTTCTCCTCCGGGCTGTAATTAGCTGAGCAAGAGGTAAGGGTTTAAGGGATGGTTGGTTGGTGGGGTATT
AATGTTTAATTACCTGGAGCACCTGCCTGAAATCACTTTTTTTCAGGTTGGACCGGTGCCACCATGGACT
ATAAGGACCACGACGGAGACTACAAGGATCATGATATTGATTACAAAGACGATGACGATAAGATGGCCCC
AAAGAAGAAGCGGAAGGTCGGTATCCACGGAGTCCCAGCAGCCGACAAGAAGTACAGCATCGGCCTGGAC
ATCGGCACCAACTCTGTGGGCTGGGCCGTGATCACCGACGAGTACAAGGTGCCCAGCAAGAAATTCAAGG
TGCTGGGCAACACCGACCGGCACAGCATCAAGAAGAACCTGATCGGAGCCCTGCTGTTCGACAGCGGCGA
AACAGCCGAGGCCACCCGGCTGAAGAGAACCGCCAGAAGAAGATACACCAGACGGAAGAACCGGATCTGC
TATCTGCAAGAGATCTTCAGCAACGAGATGGCCAAGGTGGACGACAGCTTCTTCCACAGACTGGAAGAGT
CCTTCCTGGTGGAAGAGGATAAGAAGCACGAGCGGCACCCCATCTTCGGCAACATCGTGGACGAGGTGGC
CTACCACGAGAAGTACCCCACCATCTACCACCTGAGAAAGAAACTGGTGGACAGCACCGACAAGGCCGAC
CTGCGGCTGATCTATCTGGCCCTGGCCCACATGATCAAGTTCCGGGGCCACTTCCTGATCGAGGGCGACC
TGAACCCCGACAACAGCGACGTGGACAAGCTGTTCATCCAGCTGGTGCAGACCTACAACCAGCTGTTCGA
GGAAAACCCCATCAACGCCAGCGGCGTGGACGCCAAGGCCATCCTGTCTGCCAGACTGAGCAAGAGCAGA
CGGCTGGAAAATCTGATCGCCCAGCTGCCCGGCGAGAAGAAGAATGGCCTGTTCGGAAACCTGATTGCCC
TGAGCCTGGGCCTGACCCCCAACTTCAAGAGCAACTTCGACCTGGCCGAGGATGCCAAACTGCAGCTGAG
CAAGGACACCTACGACGACGACCTGGACAACCTGCTGGCCCAGATCGGCGACCAGTACGCCGACCTGTTT
CTGGCCGCCAAGAACCTGTCCGACGCCATCCTGCTGAGCGACATCCTGAGAGTGAACACCGAGATCACCA
AGGCCCCCCTGAGCGCCTCTATGATCAAGAGATACGACGAGCACCACCAGGACCTGACCCTGCTGAAAGC
TCTCGTGCGGCAGCAGCTGCCTGAGAAGTACAAAGAGATTTTCTTCGACCAGAGCAAGAACGGCTACGCC
GGCTACATTGACGGCGGAGCCAGCCAGGAAGAGTTCTACAAGTTCATCAAGCCCATCCTGGAAAAGATGG
ACGGCACCGAGGAACTGCTCGTGAAGCTGAACAGAGAGGACCTGCTGCGGAAGCAGCGGACCTTCGACAA
CGGCAGCATCCCCCACCAGATCCACCTGGGAGAGCTGCACGCCATTCTGCGGCGGCAGGAAGATTTTTAC
CCATTCCTGAAGGACAACCGGGAAAAGATCGAGAAGATCCTGACCTTCCGCATCCCCTACTACGTGGGCC
CTCTGGCCAGGGGAAACAGCAGATTCGCCTGGATGACCAGAAAGAGCGAGGAAACCATCACCCCCTGGAA
CTTCGAGGAAGTGGTGGACAAGGGCGCTTCCGCCCAGAGCTTCATCGAGCGGATGACCAACTTCGATAAG
AACCTGCCCAACGAGAAGGTGCTGCCCAAGCACAGCCTGCTGTACGAGTACTTCACCGTGTATAACGAGC
TGACCAAAGTGAAATACGTGACCGAGGGAATGAGAAAGCCCGCCTTCCTGAGCGGCGAGCAGAAAAAGGC
CATCGTGGACCTGCTGTTCAAGACCAACCGGAAAGTGACCGTGAAGCAGCTGAAAGAGGACTACTTCAAG
AAAATCGAGTGCTTCGACTCCGTGGAAATCTCCGGCGTGGAAGATCGGTTCAACGCCTCCCTGGGCACAT
ACCACGATCTGCTGAAAATTATCAAGGACAAGGACTTCCTGGACAATGAGGAAAACGAGGACATTCTGGA
AGATATCGTGCTGACCCTGACACTGTTTGAGGACAGAGAGATGATCGAGGAACGGCTGAAAACCTATGCC
CACCTGTTCGACGACAAAGTGATGAAGCAGCTGAAGCGGCGGAGATACACCGGCTGGGGCAGGCTGAGCC
GGAAGCTGATCAACGGCATCCGGGACAAGCAGTCCGGCAAGACAATCCTGGATTTCCTGAAGTCCGACGG
CTTCGCCAACAGAAACTTCATGCAGCTGATCCACGACGACAGCCTGACCTTTAAAGAGGACATCCAGAAA
GCCCAGGTGTCCGGCCAGGGCGATAGCCTGCACGAGCACATTGCCAATCTGGCCGGCAGCCCCGCCATTA
AGAAGGGCATCCTGCAGACAGTGAAGGTGGTGGACGAGCTCGTGAAAGTGATGGGCCGGCACAAGCCCGA
GAACATCGTGATCGAAATGGCCAGAGAGAACCAGACCACCCAGAAGGGACAGAAGAACAGCCGCGAGAGA
ATGAAGCGGATCGAAGAGGGCATCAAAGAGCTGGGCAGCCAGATCCTGAAAGAACACCCCGTGGAAAACA
CCCAGCTGCAGAACGAGAAGCTGTACCTGTACTACCTGCAGAATGGGCGGGATATGTACGTGGACCAGGA
ACTGGACATCAACCGGCTGTCCGACTACGATGTGGACCATATCGTGCCTCAGAGCTTTCTGAAGGACGAC
TCCATCGACAACAAGGTGCTGACCAGAAGCGACAAGAACCGGGGCAAGAGCGACAACGTGCCCTCCGAAG
AGGTCGTGAAGAAGATGAAGAACTACTGGCGGCAGCTGCTGAACGCCAAGCTGATTACCCAGAGAAAGTT
CGACAATCTGACCAAGGCCGAGAGAGGCGGCCTGAGCGAACTGGATAAGGCCGGCTTCATCAAGAGACAG
CTGGTGGAAACCCGGCAGATCACAAAGCACGTGGCACAGATCCTGGACTCCCGGATGAACACTAAGTACG
ACGAGAATGACAAGCTGATCCGGGAAGTGAAAGTGATCACCCTGAAGTCCAAGCTGGTGTCCGATTTCCG
GAAGGATTTCCAGTTTTACAAAGTGCGCGAGATCAACAACTACCACCACGCCCACGACGCCTACCTGAAC
GCCGTCGTGGGAACCGCCCTGATCAAAAAGTACCCTAAGCTGGAAAGCGAGTTCGTGTACGGCGACTACA
AGGTGTACGACGTGCGGAAGATGATCGCCAAGAGCGAGCAGGAAATCGGCAAGGCTACCGCCAAGTACTT
CTTCTACAGCAACATCATGAACTTTTTCAAGACCGAGATTACCCTGGCCAACGGCGAGATCCGGAAGCGG
CCTCTGATCGAGACAAACGGCGAAACCGGGGAGATCGTGTGGGATAAGGGCCGGGATTTTGCCACCGTGC
GGAAAGTGCTGAGCATGCCCCAAGTGAATATCGTGAAAAAGACCGAGGTGCAGACAGGCGGCTTCAGCAA
AGAGTCTATCCTGCCCAAGAGGAACAGCGATAAGCTGATCGCCAGAAAGAAGGACTGGGACCCTAAGAAG
TACGGCGGCTTCGACAGCCCCACCGTGGCCTATTCTGTGCTGGTGGTGGCCAAAGTGGAAAAGGGCAAGT
CCAAGAAACTGAAGAGTGTGAAAGAGCTGCTGGGGATCACCATCATGGAAAGAAGCAGCTTCGAGAAGAA
TCCCATCGACTTTCTGGAAGCCAAGGGCTACAAAGAAGTGAAAAAGGACCTGATCATCAAGCTGCCTAAG
TACTCCCTGTTCGAGCTGGAAAACGGCCGGAAGAGAATGCTGGCCTCTGCCGGCGAACTGCAGAAGGGAA
ACGAACTGGCCCTGCCCTCCAAATATGTGAACTTCCTGTACCTGGCCAGCCACTATGAGAAGCTGAAGGG
CTCCCCCGAGGATAATGAGCAGAAACAGCTGTTTGTGGAACAGCACAAGCACTACCTGGACGAGATCATC
GAGCAGATCAGCGAGTTCTCCAAGAGAGTGATCCTGGCCGACGCTAATCTGGACAAAGTGCTGTCCGCCT
ACAACAAGCACCGGGATAAGCCCATCAGAGAGCAGGCCGAGAATATCATCCACCTGTTTACCCTGACCAA
TCTGGGAGCCCCTGCCGCCTTCAAGTACTTTGACACCACCATCGACCGGAAGAGGTACACCAGCACCAAA
GAGGTGCTGGACGCCACCCTGATCCACCAGAGCATCACCGGCCTGTACGAGACACGGATCGACCTGTCTC
AGCTGGGAGGCGACAAAAGGCCGGCGGCCACGAAAAAGGCCGGCCAGGCAAAAAAGAAAAAGGAATTCGG
CAGTGGAGAGGGCAGAGGAAGTCTGCTAACATGCGGTGACGTCGAGGAGAATCCTGGCCCAGTGAGCAAG
GGCGAGGAGCTGTTCACCGGGGTGGTGCCCATCCTGGTCGAGCTGGACGGCGACGTAAACGGCCACAAGT
TCAGCGTGTCCGGCGAGGGCGAGGGCGATGCCACCTACGGCAAGCTGACCCTGAAGTTCATCTGCACCAC
CGGCAAGCTGCCCGTGCCCTGGCCCACCCTCGTGACCACCCTGACCTACGGCGTGCAGTGCTTCAGCCGC
TACCCCGACCACATGAAGCAGCACGACTTCTTCAAGTCCGCCATGCCCGAAGGCTACGTCCAGGAGCGCA
CCATCTTCTTCAAGGACGACGGCAACTACAAGACCCGCGCCGAGGTGAAGTTCGAGGGCGACACCCTGGT
GAACCGCATCGAGCTGAAGGGCATCGACTTCAAGGAGGACGGCAACATCCTGGGGCACAAGCTGGAGTAC
AACTACAACAGCCACAACGTCTATATCATGGCCGACAAGCAGAAGAACGGCATCAAGGTGAACTTCAAGA
TCCGCCACAACATCGAGGACGGCAGCGTGCAGCTCGCCGACCACTACCAGCAGAACACCCCCATCGGCGA
CGGCCCCGTGCTGCTGCCCGACAACCACTACCTGAGCACCCAGTCCGCCCTGAGCAAAGACCCCAACGAG
AAGCGCGATCACATGGTCCTGCTGGAGTTCGTGACCGCCGCCGGGATCACTCTCGGCATGGACGAGCTGT
ACAAGGAATTCTAACTAGAGCTCGCTGATCAGCCTCGACTGTGCCTTCTAGTTGCCAGCCATCTGTTGTT
TGCCCCTCCCCCGTGCCTTCCTTGACCCTGGAAGGTGCCACTCCCACTGTCCTTTCCTAATAAAATGAGG
AAATTGCATCGCATTGTCTGAGTAGGTGTCATTCTATTCTGGGGGGTGGGGTGGGGCAGGACAGCAAGGG
GGAGGATTGGGAAGAGAATAGCAGGCATGCTGGGGAGCGGCCGCAGGAACCCCTAGTGATGGAGTTGGCC
ACTCCCTCTCTGCGCGCTCGCTCGCTCACTGAGGCCGGGCGACCAAAGGTCGCCCGACGCCCGGGCTTTG
CCCGGGCGGCCTCAGTGAGCGAGCGAGCGCGCAGCTGCCTGCAGGGGCGCCTGATGCGGTATTTTCTCCT
TACGCATCTGTGCGGTATTTCACACCGCATA
[142 nt withheld, positions 6752-6893]
C
[141 nt withheld, positions 6895-7035]
CCTTTGACGTTGGAGTCCACGTTCTTT
[37 nt withheld, positions 7063-7099]
ACCCTATCTCGGGCTATTCTTTTGATTTATAAGGGATTTTGCCGATTTCGGCCTATTGGTTAAAAAATGA
GCTGATTTAACAAAAATTTAACGCGAATTTTAACAAAATATTAACGTTTACAATTTTATGGTGCACTCTC
AGTACAATCTGCTCTGATGCCGCATAGTTAAGCCAGCCCCGACACCCGCCAACACCCGCTGACGCGCCCT
GACGGGCTTGTCTGCTCCCGGCATCCGCTTACAGACAAGCTGTGACCGTCTCCGGGAGCTGCATGTGTCA
GAGGTTTTCACCGTCATCACCGAAACGCGCGAGACGAAAGGGCCTCGTGATACGCCTATTTTTATAGGTT
AATGTCATGATAATAATGGTTTCTTAGACGTCAGGTGGCACTTTTCGGGGAAATGTGCGCGGAACCCCTA
TTTGTTTATTTTTCTAAATACATTCAAATATGTATCCGCTCATGAGACAATAACCCTGATAAATGCTTCA
ATAATATTGAAAAAGGAAGAGTATGAGTATTCAACATTTCCGTGTCGCCCTTATTCCCTTTTTTGCGGCA
TTTTGCCTTCCTGTTTTTGCTCACCCAGAAACGCTGGTGAAAGTAAAAGATGCTGAAGATCAGTTGGGTG
CACGAGTGGGTTACATCGAACTGGATCTCAACAGCGGTAAGATCCTTGAGAGTTTTCGCCCCGAAGAACG
TTTTCCAATGATGAGCACTTTTAAAGTTCTGCTATGTGGCGCGGTATTATCCCGTATTGACGCCGGGCAA
GAGCAACTCGGTCGCCGCATACACTATTCTCAGAATGACTTGGTTGAGTACTCACCAGTCACAGAAAAGC
ATCTTACGGATGGCATGACAGTAAGAGAATTATGCAGTGCTGCCATAACCATGAGTGATAACACTGCGGC
CAACTTACTTCTGACAACGATCGGAGGACCGAAGGAGCTAACCGCTTTTTTGCACAACATGGGGGATCAT
GTAACTCGCCTTGATCGTTGGGAACCGGAGCTGAATGAAGCCATACCAAACGACGAGCGTGACACCACGA
TGCCTGTAGCAATGGCAACAACGTTGCGCAAACTATTAACTGGCGAACTACTTACTCTAGCTTCCCGGCA
ACAATTAATAGACTGGATGGAGGCGGATAAAGTTGCAGGACCACTTCTGCGCTCGGCCCTTCCGGCTGGC
TGGTTTATTGCTGATAAATCTGGAGCCGGTGAGCGTGGAAGCCGCGGTATCATTGCAGCACTGGGGCCAG
ATGGTAAGCCCTCCCGTATCGTAGTTATCTACACGACGGGGAGTCAGGCAACTATGGATGAACGAAATAG
ACAGATCGCTGAGATAGGTGCCTCACTGATTAAGCATTGGTAACTGTCAGACCAAGTTTACTCATATATA
CTTTAGATTGATTTAAAACTTCATTTTTAATTTAAAAGGATCTAGGTGAAGATCCTTTTTGATAATCTCA
TGACCAAAATCCCTTAACGTGAGTTTTCGTTCCACTGAGCGTCAGACCCCGTAGAAAAGATCAAAGGATC
TTCTTGAGATCCTTTTTTTCTGCGCGTAATCTGCTGCTTGCAAACAAAAAAACCACCGCTACCAGCGGTG
GTTTGTTTGCCGGATCAAGAGCTACCAACTCTTTTTCCGAAGGTAACTGGCTTCAGCAGAGCGCAGATAC
CAAATACTGTCCTTCTAGTGTAGCCGTAGTTAGGCCACCACTTCAAGAACTCTGTAGCACCGCCTACATA
CCTCGCTCTGCTAATCCTGTTACCAGTGGCTGCTGCCAGTGGCGATAAGTCGTGTCTTACCGGGTTGGAC
TCAAGACGATAGTTACCGGATAAGGCGCAGCGGTCGGGCTGAACGGGGGGTTCGTGCACACAGCCCAGCT
TGGAGCGAACGACCTACACCGAACTGAGATACCTACAGCGTGAGCTATGAGAAAGCGCCACGCTTCCCGA
AGGGAGAAAGGCGGACAGGTATCCGGTAAGCGGCAGGGTCGGAACAGGAGAGCGCACGAGGGAGCTTCCA
GGGGGAAACGCCTGGTATCTTTATAGTCCTGTCGGGTTTCGCCACCTCTGACTTGAGCGTCGATTTTTGT
GATGCTCGTCAGGGGGGCGGAGCCTATGGAAAAACGCCAGCAACGCGGCCTTTTTACGGTTCCTGGCCTT
TTGCTGGCCTTTTGCTCACATGT
