Features (pLannotate 1.2.2; 19 found; start..end, strand, type, name):
      1..241     +  promoter       U6 promoter: RNA polymerase III promoter for human U6 snRNA
    271..346     +  misc_RNA       gRNA scaffold: guide RNA scaffold for the Streptococcus pyogenes CRISPR/Cas9 system
    353..396     +  misc_RNA       gRNA scaffold (fragment): guide RNA scaffold for the Streptococcus pyogenes CRISPR/Cas9 system
    443..728     +  enhancer       CMV enhancer: human cytomegalovirus immediate early enhancer; contains an 18-bp deletion relative to the standard CMV enhancer
    730..1007    +  promoter       chicken β-actin promoter: No description available
   1008..1235    +  intron         hybrid intron: hybrid between chicken β-actin (CBA) and minute virus of mice (MMV) introns (Gray et al., 2011)
   1373..2974    +  CDS            Cas9(N): N-terminal portion of Streptococcus pyogenes Cas9 (Zetsche et al., 2015)
   2975..5473    +  CDS            Cas9(C): C-terminal portion of Streptococcus pyogenes Cas9 (Zetsche et al., 2015)
   5474..5521    +  CDS            nucleoplasmin NLS: bipartite nuclear localization signal from nucleoplasmin
   5591..6304    +  CDS            EGFP: EGFP is a basic (constitutively fluorescent) green fluorescent protein published in 1996, derived from Aequorea victoria. It is reported to be a rapidly-maturing weak dimer with moderate acid sensitivity.
   6338..6449    +  polyA_signal   bGH poly(A) signal: bovine growth hormone polyadenylation signal
   6554..6694    +  repeat_region  AAV2 ITR: inverted terminal repeat of adeno-associated virus serotype 2 inverted
   6699..6750    -  misc_feature   bom (fragment): basis of mobility region from pBR322
   6769..7224    +  rep_origin     f1 ori (sequence partly withheld): f1 bacteriophage origin of replication; arrow indicates direction of (+) strand synthesis
   7225..7274    -  misc_feature   bom (fragment): basis of mobility region from pBR322
   7376..7411    -  CDS            rop (fragment): Rop protein, which maintains plasmids at low copy number; rop
   7506..7610    +  promoter       AmpR promoter: bla
   7611..8471    +  CDS            AmpR: β-lactamase; bla; confers resistance to ampicillin, carbenicillin, and related antibiotics
   8642..9230    +  rep_origin     ori: high-copy-number ColE1/pMB1/pBR322/pUC origin of replication
>Addgene plasmid #106097 | px458_2A_GFP_sgRNA_TIA1 | addgene full sequence | sequence record 220233 | Addgene Partial NGS Result
GAGGGCCTATTTCCCATGATTCCTTCATATTTGCATATACGATACAAGGCTGTTAGAGAGATAATTGGAA
TTAATTTGACTGTAAACACAAAGATATTAGTACAAAATACGTGACGTAGAAAGTAATAATTTCTTGGGTA
GTTTGCAGTTTTAAAATTATGTTTTAAAATGGACTATCATATGCTTACCGTAACTTGAAAGTATTTCGAT
TTCTTGGCTTTATATATCTTGTGGAAAGGACGAAACACCGAGTTTTTACAAGGTCCAATCGTTTTAGAGC
TAGAAATAGCAAGTTAAAATAAGGCTAGTCCGTTATCAACTTGAAAAAGTGGCACCGAGTCGGTGCTTTT
TTGTTTTAGAGCTAGAAATAGCAAGTTAAAATAAGGCTAGTCCGTTTTTAGCGCGTGCGCCAATTCTGCA
GACAAATGGCTCTAGAGGTACCCGTTACATAACTTACGGTAAATGGCCCGCCTGGCTGACCGCCCAACGA
CCCCCGCCCATTGACGTCAATAGTAACGCCAATAGGGACTTTCCATTGACGTCAATGGGTGGAGTATTTA
CGGTAAACTGCCCACTTGGCAGTACATCAAGTGTATCATATGCCAAGTACGCCCCCTATTGACGTCAATG
ACGGTAAATGGCCCGCCTGGCATTGTGCCCAGTACATGACCTTATGGGACTTTCCTACTTGGCAGTACAT
CTACGTATTAGTCATCGCTATTACCATGGTCGAGGTGAGCCCCACGTTCTGCTTCACTCTCCCCATCTCC
CCCCCCTCCCCACCCCCAATTTTGTATTTATTTATTTTTTAATTATTTTGTGCAGCGATGGGGGCGGGGG
GGGGGGGGGGGCGCGCGCCAGGGGGGGGGGGGGGGGGGGGGGGGGGGGGGGGGGGGGGGGGGGGGGGGGC
GGCGGCAGCCAATCAGAGCGGCGCGCTCCGAAAGTTTCCTTTTATGGCGAGGCGGCGGCGGCGGCGGCCC
TATAAAAAGCGAAGCGCGCGGCGGGCGGGAGTCGCTGCGCGCTGCCTTCGCCCCGTGCCCCGCTCCGCCG
CCGCCTCGCGCCGCCCGCCCCGGCTCTGACTGACCGCGTTACTCCCACAGGTGAGCGGGCGGGACGGCCC
TTCTCCTCCGGGCTGTAATTAGCTGAGCAAGAGGTAAGGGTTTAAGGGATGGTTGGTTGGTGGGGTATTA
ATGTTTAATTACCTGGAGCACCTGCCTGAAATCACTTTTTTTCAGGTTGGACCGGTGCCACCATGGACTA
TAAGGACCACGACGGAGACTACAAGGATCATGATATTGATTACAAAGACGATGACGATAAGATGGCCCCA
AAGAAGAAGCGGAAGGTCGGTATCCACGGAGTCCCAGCAGCCGACAAGAAGTACAGCATCGGCCTGGACA
TCGGCACCAACTCTGTGGGCTGGGCCGTGATCACCGACGAGTACAAGGTGCCCAGCAAGAAATTCAAGGT
GCTGGGCAACACCGACCGGCACAGCATCAAGAAGAACCTGATCGGAGCCCTGCTGTTCGACAGCGGCGAA
ACAGCCGAGGCCACCCGGCTGAAGAGAACCGCCAGAAGAAGATACACCAGACGGAAGAACCGGATCTGCT
ATCTGCAAGAGATCTTCAGCAACGAGATGGCCAAGGTGGACGACAGCTTCTTCCACAGACTGGAAGAGTC
CTTCCTGGTGGAAGAGGATAAGAAGCACGAGCGGCACCCCATCTTCGGCAACATCGTGGACGAGGTGGCC
TACCACGAGAAGTACCCCACCATCTACCACCTGAGAAAGAAACTGGTGGACAGCACCGACAAGGCCGACC
TGCGGCTGATCTATCTGGCCCTGGCCCACATGATCAAGTTCCGGGGCCACTTCCTGATCGAGGGCGACCT
GAACCCCGACAACAGCGACGTGGACAAGCTGTTCATCCAGCTGGTGCAGACCTACAACCAGCTGTTCGAG
GAAAACCCCATCAACGCCAGCGGCGTGGACGCCAAGGCCATCCTGTCTGCCAGACTGAGCAAGAGCAGAC
GGCTGGAAAATCTGATCGCCCAGCTGCCCGGCGAGAAGAAGAATGGCCTGTTCGGAAACCTGATTGCCCT
GAGCCTGGGCCTGACCCCCAACTTCAAGAGCAACTTCGACCTGGCCGAGGATGCCAAACTGCAGCTGAGC
AAGGACACCTACGACGACGACCTGGACAACCTGCTGGCCCAGATCGGCGACCAGTACGCCGACCTGTTTC
TGGCCGCCAAGAACCTGTCCGACGCCATCCTGCTGAGCGACATCCTGAGAGTGAACACCGAGATCACCAA
GGCCCCCCTGAGCGCCTCTATGATCAAGAGATACGACGAGCACCACCAGGACCTGACCCTGCTGAAAGCT
CTCGTGCGGCAGCAGCTGCCTGAGAAGTACAAAGAGATTTTCTTCGACCAGAGCAAGAACGGCTACGCCG
GCTACATTGACGGCGGAGCCAGCCAGGAAGAGTTCTACAAGTTCATCAAGCCCATCCTGGAAAAGATGGA
CGGCACCGAGGAACTGCTCGTGAAGCTGAACAGAGAGGACCTGCTGCGGAAGCAGCGGACCTTCGACAAC
GGCAGCATCCCCCACCAGATCCACCTGGGAGAGCTGCACGCCATTCTGCGGCGGCAGGAAGATTTTTACC
CATTCCTGAAGGACAACCGGGAAAAGATCGAGAAGATCCTGACCTTCCGCATCCCCTACTACGTGGGCCC
TCTGGCCAGGGGAAACAGCAGATTCGCCTGGATGACCAGAAAGAGCGAGGAAACCATCACCCCCTGGAAC
TTCGAGGAAGTGGTGGACAAGGGCGCTTCCGCCCAGAGCTTCATCGAGCGGATGACCAACTTCGATAAGA
ACCTGCCCAACGAGAAGGTGCTGCCCAAGCACAGCCTGCTGTACGAGTACTTCACCGTGTATAACGAGCT
GACCAAAGTGAAATACGTGACCGAGGGAATGAGAAAGCCCGCCTTCCTGAGCGGCGAGCAGAAAAAGGCC
ATCGTGGACCTGCTGTTCAAGACCAACCGGAAAGTGACCGTGAAGCAGCTGAAAGAGGACTACTTCAAGA
AAATCGAGTGCTTCGACTCCGTGGAAATCTCCGGCGTGGAAGATCGGTTCAACGCCTCCCTGGGCACATA
CCACGATCTGCTGAAAATTATCAAGGACAAGGACTTCCTGGACAATGAGGAAAACGAGGACATTCTGGAA
GATATCGTGCTGACCCTGACACTGTTTGAGGACAGAGAGATGATCGAGGAACGGCTGAAAACCTATGCCC
ACCTGTTCGACGACAAAGTGATGAAGCAGCTGAAGCGGCGGAGATACACCGGCTGGGGCAGGCTGAGCCG
GAAGCTGATCAACGGCATCCGGGACAAGCAGTCCGGCAAGACAATCCTGGATTTCCTGAAGTCCGACGGC
TTCGCCAACAGAAACTTCATGCAGCTGATCCACGACGACAGCCTGACCTTTAAAGAGGACATCCAGAAAG
CCCAGGTGTCCGGCCAGGGCGATAGCCTGCACGAGCACATTGCCAATCTGGCCGGCAGCCCCGCCATTAA
GAAGGGCATCCTGCAGACAGTGAAGGTGGTGGACGAGCTCGTGAAAGTGATGGGCCGGCACAAGCCCGAG
AACATCGTGATCGAAATGGCCAGAGAGAACCAGACCACCCAGAAGGGACAGAAGAACAGCCGCGAGAGAA
TGAAGCGGATCGAAGAGGGCATCAAAGAGCTGGGCAGCCAGATCCTGAAAGAACACCCCGTGGAAAACAC
CCAGCTGCAGAACGAGAAGCTGTACCTGTACTACCTGCAGAATGGGCGGGATATGTACGTGGACCAGGAA
CTGGACATCAACCGGCTGTCCGACTACGATGTGGACCATATCGTGCCTCAGAGCTTTCTGAAGGACGACT
CCATCGACAACAAGGTGCTGACCAGAAGCGACAAGAACCGGGGCAAGAGCGACAACGTGCCCTCCGAAGA
GGTCGTGAAGAAGATGAAGAACTACTGGCGGCAGCTGCTGAACGCCAAGCTGATTACCCAGAGAAAGTTC
GACAATCTGACCAAGGCCGAGAGAGGCGGCCTGAGCGAACTGGATAAGGCCGGCTTCATCAAGAGACAGC
TGGTGGAAACCCGGCAGATCACAAAGCACGTGGCACAGATCCTGGACTCCCGGATGAACACTAAGTACGA
CGAGAATGACAAGCTGATCCGGGAAGTGAAAGTGATCACCCTGAAGTCCAAGCTGGTGTCCGATTTCCGG
AAGGATTTCCAGTTTTACAAAGTGCGCGAGATCAACAACTACCACCACGCCCACGACGCCTACCTGAACG
CCGTCGTGGGAACCGCCCTGATCAAAAAGTACCCTAAGCTGGAAAGCGAGTTCGTGTACGGCGACTACAA
GGTGTACGACGTGCGGAAGATGATCGCCAAGAGCGAGCAGGAAATCGGCAAGGCTACCGCCAAGTACTTC
TTCTACAGCAACATCATGAACTTTTTCAAGACCGAGATTACCCTGGCCAACGGCGAGATCCGGAAGCGGC
CTCTGATCGAGACAAACGGCGAAACCGGGGAGATCGTGTGGGATAAGGGCCGGGATTTTGCCACCGTGCG
GAAAGTGCTGAGCATGCCCCAAGTGAATATCGTGAAAAAGACCGAGGTGCAGACAGGCGGCTTCAGCAAA
GAGTCTATCCTGCCCAAGAGGAACAGCGATAAGCTGATCGCCAGAAAGAAGGACTGGGACCCTAAGAAGT
ACGGCGGCTTCGACAGCCCCACCGTGGCCTATTCTGTGCTGGTGGTGGCCAAAGTGGAAAAGGGCAAGTC
CAAGAAACTGAAGAGTGTGAAAGAGCTGCTGGGGATCACCATCATGGAAAGAAGCAGCTTCGAGAAGAAT
CCCATCGACTTTCTGGAAGCCAAGGGCTACAAAGAAGTGAAAAAGGACCTGATCATCAAGCTGCCTAAGT
ACTCCCTGTTCGAGCTGGAAAACGGCCGGAAGAGAATGCTGGCCTCTGCCGGCGAACTGCAGAAGGGAAA
CGAACTGGCCCTGCCCTCCAAATATGTGAACTTCCTGTACCTGGCCAGCCACTATGAGAAGCTGAAGGGC
TCCCCCGAGGATAATGAGCAGAAACAGCTGTTTGTGGAACAGCACAAGCACTACCTGGACGAGATCATCG
AGCAGATCAGCGAGTTCTCCAAGAGAGTGATCCTGGCCGACGCTAATCTGGACAAAGTGCTGTCCGCCTA
CAACAAGCACCGGGATAAGCCCATCAGAGAGCAGGCCGAGAATATCATCCACCTGTTTACCCTGACCAAT
CTGGGAGCCCCTGCCGCCTTCAAGTACTTTGACACCACCATCGACCGGAAGAGGTACACCAGCACCAAAG
AGGTGCTGGACGCCACCCTGATCCACCAGAGCATCACCGGCCTGTACGAGACACGGATCGACCTGTCTCA
GCTGGGAGGCGACAAAAGGCCGGCGGCCACGAAAAAGGCCGGCCAGGCAAAAAAGAAAAAGGAATTCGGC
AGTGGAGAGGGCAGAGGAAGTCTGCTAACATGCGGTGACGTCGAGGAGAATCCTGGCCCAGTGAGCAAGG
GCGAGGAGCTGTTCACCGGGGTGGTGCCCATCCTGGTCGAGCTGGACGGCGACGTAAACGGCCACAAGTT
CAGCGTGTCCGGCGAGGGCGAGGGCGATGCCACCTACGGCAAGCTGACCCTGAAGTTCATCTGCACCACC
GGCAAGCTGCCCGTGCCCTGGCCCACCCTCGTGACCACCCTGACCTACGGCGTGCAGTGCTTCAGCCGCT
ACCCCGACCACATGAAGCAGCACGACTTCTTCAAGTCCGCCATGCCCGAAGGCTACGTCCAGGAGCGCAC
CATCTTCTTCAAGGACGACGGCAACTACAAGACCCGCGCCGAGGTGAAGTTCGAGGGCGACACCCTGGTG
AACCGCATCGAGCTGAAGGGCATCGACTTCAAGGAGGACGGCAACATCCTGGGGCACAAGCTGGAGTACA
ACTACAACAGCCACAACGTCTATATCATGGCCGACAAGCAGAAGAACGGCATCAAGGTGAACTTCAAGAT
CCGCCACAACATCGAGGACGGCAGCGTGCAGCTCGCCGACCACTACCAGCAGAACACCCCCATCGGCGAC
GGCCCCGTGCTGCTGCCCGACAACCACTACCTGAGCACCCAGTCCGCCCTGAGCAAAGACCCCAACGAGA
AGCGCGATCACATGGTCCTGCTGGAGTTCGTGACCGCCGCCGGGATCACTCTCGGCATGGACGAGCTGTA
CAAGGAATTCTAACTAGAGCTCGCTGATCAGCCTCGACTGTGCCTTCTAGTTGCCAGCCATCTGTTGTTT
GCCCCTCCCCCGTGCCTTCCTTGACCCTGGAAGGTGCCACTCCCACTGTCCTTTCCTAATAAAATGAGGA
AATTGCATCGCATTGTCTGAGTAGGTGTCATTCTATTCTGGGGGGTGGGGTGGGGCAGGACAGCAAGGGG
GAGGATTGGGAAGAGAATAGCAGGCATGCTGGGGAGCGGCCGCAGGAACCCCTAGTGATGGAGTTGGCCA
CTCCCTCTCTGCGCGCTCGCTCGCTCACTGAGGCCGGGCGACCAAAGGTCGCCCGACGCCCGGGCTTTGC
CCGGGCGGCCTCAGTGAGCGAGCGAGCGCGCAGCTGCCTGCAGGGGCGCCTGATGCGGTATTTTCTCCTT
ACGCATCTGTGCGGTATTTCACACCGCATA
[95 nt withheld, positions 6751-6845]
T
[46 nt withheld, positions 6847-6892]
C
[141 nt withheld, positions 6894-7034]
CCTTTGACGTTGGAGTCCACGTTCTTT
[37 nt withheld, positions 7062-7098]
ACTCTATCTCGGGCTATTCTTTTGATTTATAAGGGATTTTGCCGATTTCGGTCTATTGGTTAAAAAATGA
GCTGATTTAACAAAAATTTAACGCGAATTTTAACAAAATATTAACGTTTACAATTTTATGGTGCACTCTC
AGTACAATCTGCTCTGATGCCGCATAGTTAAGCCAGCCCCGACACCCGCCAACACCCGCTGACGCGCCCT
GACGGGCTTGTCTGCTCCCGGCATCCGCTTACAGACAAGCTGTGACCGTCTCCGGGAGCTGCATGTGTCA
GAGGTTTTCACCGTCATCACCGAAACGCGCGAGACGAAAGGGCCTCGTGATACGCCTATTTTTATAGGTT
AATGTCATGATAATAATGGTTTCTTAGACGTCAGGTGGCACTTTTCGGGGAAATGTGCGCGGAACCCCTA
TTTGTTTATTTTTCTAAATACATTCAAATATGTATCCGCTCATGAGACAATAACCCTGATAAATGCTTCA
ATAATATTGAAAAAGGAAGAGTATGAGTATTCAACATTTCCGTGTCGCCCTTATTCCCTTTTTTGCGGCA
TTTTGCCTTCCTGTTTTTGCTCACCCAGAAACGCTGGTGAAAGTAAAAGATGCTGAAGATCAGTTGGGTG
CACGAGTGGGTTACATCGAACTGGATCTCAACAGCGGTAAGATCCTTGAGAGTTTTCGCCCCGAAGAACG
TTTTCCAATGATGAGCACTTTTAAAGTTCTGCTATGTGGCGCGGTATTATCCCGTATTGACGCCGGGCAA
GAGCAACTCGGTCGCCGCATACACTATTCTCAGAATGACTTGGTTGAGTACTCACCAGTCACAGAAAAGC
ATCTTACGGATGGCATGACAGTAAGAGAATTATGCAGTGCTGCCATAACCATGAGTGATAACACTGCGGC
CAACTTACTTCTGACAACGATCGGAGGACCGAAGGAGCTAACCGCTTTTTTGCACAACATGGGGGATCAT
GTAACTCGCCTTGATCGTTGGGAACCGGAGCTGAATGAAGCCATACCAAACGACGAGCGTGACACCACGA
TGCCTGTAGCAATGGCAACAACGTTGCGCAAACTATTAACTGGCGAACTACTTACTCTAGCTTCCCGGCA
ACAATTAATAGACTGGATGGAGGCGGATAAAGTTGCAGGACCACTTCTGCGCTCGGCCCTTCCGGCTGGC
TGGTTTATTGCTGATAAATCTGGAGCCGGTGAGCGTGGAAGCCGCGGTATCATTGCAGCACTGGGGCCAG
ATGGTAAGCCCTCCCGTATCGTAGTTATCTACACGACGGGGAGTCAGGCAACTATGGATGAACGAAATAG
ACAGATCGCTGAGATAGGTGCCTCACTGATTAAGCATTGGTAACTGTCAGACCAAGTTTACTCATATATA
CTTTAGATTGATTTAAAACTTCATTTTTAATTTAAAAGGATCTAGGTGAAGATCCTTTTTGATAATCTCA
TGACCAAAATCCCTTAACGTGAGTTTTCGTTCCACTGAGCGTCAGACCCCGTAGAAAAGATCAAAGGATC
TTCTTGAGATCCTTTTTTTCTGCGCGTAATCTGCTGCTTGCAAACAAAAAAACCACCGCTACCAGCGGTG
GTTTGTTTGCCGGATCAAGAGCTACCAACTCTTTTTCCGAAGGTAACTGGCTTCAGCAGAGCGCAGATAC
CAAATACTGTTCTTCTAGTGTAGCCGTAGTTAGGCCACCACTTCAAGAACTCTGTAGCACCGCCTACATA
CCTCGCTCTGCTAATCCTGTTACCAGTGGCTGCTGCCAGTGGCGATAAGTCGTGTCTTACCGGGTTGGAC
TCAAGACGATAGTTACCGGATAAGGCGCAGCGGTCGGGCTGAACGGGGGGTTCGTGCACACAGCCCAGCT
TGGAGCGAACGACCTACACCGAACTGAGATACCTACAGCGTGAGCTATGAGAAAGCGCCACGCTTCCCGA
AGGGAGAAAGGCGGACAGGTATCCGGTAAGCGGCAGGGTCGGAACAGGAGAGCGCACGAGGGAGCTTCCA
GGGGGAAACGCCTGGTATCTTTATAGTCCTGTCGGGTTTCGCCACCTCTGACTTGAGCGTCGATTTTTGT
GATGCTCGTCAGGGGGGCGGAGCCTATGGAAAAACGCCAGCAACGCGGCCTTTTTACGGTTCCTGGCCTT
TTGCTGGCCTTTTGCTCACATGT
